Addgene plasmid #61590: pOPINK-TRABID (OTU+AnkUBD, aa 245-697)
Purpose: Expresses human TRABID (OTU+AnkUBD domains) in E. coli.
Depositing lab: David Komander. Depositing organization: MRC Laboratory of Molecular Biology. Publication: An ankyrin-repeat ubiquitin-binding domain determines TRABID's specificity for atypical ubiquitin chains. Licchesi JD, Mieszczanek J, Mevissen TE, Rutherford TJ, Akutsu M, Virdee S, El Oualid F, Chin JW, Ovaa H, Bienz M, Komander D. Nat Struct Mol Biol. 2011 Dec 11;19(1):62-71. doi: 10.1038/nsmb.2169. PubMed 22157957.
Backbone
  Vector backbone: pOPINK
  Backbone manufacturer: OPPF-UK
  Backbone size w/o insert (bp): 6299
  Total vector size (bp): 7329
  Vector type: Bacterial Expression
Growth in bacteria
  Bacterial resistance: Kanamycin, 50 μg/mL
  Growth temperature: 37°C
  Growth strain: DH5alpha
  Copy number: Unknown
Gene/Insert
  Gene/Insert name: TRABID (alt name: Ubiquitin thioesterase ZRANB1)
  Species: H. sapiens (human)
  Insert size (bp): 1359
  Mutation: Deleted aa 1-244 and aa 698-708.
  GenBank ID: NM_017580.2
  Entrez Gene: ZRANB1 (a.k.a. TRABID)
  Promoter: T7
  Tag / fusion protein: His6-GST-3C (N terminal on backbone)
  Cloning method: Restriction Enzyme; 5′ cloning site KpnI (destroyed during cloning); 3′ cloning site HindIII (not destroyed)
  Sequencing primers: 5′ pGEX 5’; 3′ T7 Terminal
Terms and licenses: Academic/Nonprofit Terms; Industry Terms: Not Available to Industry
Depositor comments: Mevissen et al Cell. 2013 Jul 3;154(1):169-84. doi: 10.1016/j.cell.2013.05.046. Hospenthal MK, Mevissen TET, Komander D. Nature Protoc. 2015 Jan 29;10:349-361. doi:10.1038/nprot.2015.018
How to cite: pOPINK-TRABID (OTU+AnkUBD, aa 245-697) was a gift from David Komander (Addgene plasmid # 61590 ; http://n2t.net/addgene:61590 ; RRID:Addgene_61590)
