[The description below was written by a language model from this plasmid's Addgene catalogue record and pLannotate feature annotations shown in this document.]
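Description:
pOPINK-TRABID (OTU+AnkUBD, aa 245-697) is a 7.3 kb bacterial expression plasmid built on the pOPINK backbone for producing a truncated form of human TRABID (ZRANB1, a ubiquitin thioesterase) in E. coli. It is maintained through a ColE1/pMB1-type origin accompanied by the pBR322 bom region and the rop gene, which moderates copy number, and it is selected with kanamycin via an aph(3')-Ia resistance gene. An f1 phage origin is also present, along with remnants of a tetracycline resistance gene that are non-functional fragments.

The expression cassette is a standard T7/lac arrangement. A T7 promoter is followed directly by a lac operator and the phage T7 gene 10 ribosome binding site, and a lacI gene on the plasmid supplies repressor. Transcription therefore depends on T7 RNA polymerase in the host and can be induced with IPTG; a T7 terminator closes the unit. The open reading frame begins with a His6 tag fused to Schistosoma japonicum GST, and the catalogue entry lists a 3C protease site after these, allowing the affinity tags to be removed after purification. This is followed by the 1,359 bp TRABID fragment, which lacks residues 1-244 and 698-708 and so retains the ankyrin-repeat ubiquitin-binding domain and the OTU catalytic domain. The automated annotation matched the insert to the bovine orthologue, but the record specifies the human gene. A short His-tag fragment and a T7 gene 10B-derived fragment are annotated downstream of the insert. The catalogue lists only the N-terminal tag, so these are probably untranslated backbone sequence, though the record does not confirm this.

The construct is used to make recombinant TRABID for biochemical and structural work on its specificity for atypical ubiquitin chains. The depositor's cited follow-up papers are listed without further detail on how the protein was applied there.
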