Features (pLannotate 1.2.2; 21 found; start..end, strand, type, name):
     12..467     +  rep_origin     f1 ori (sequence partly withheld): f1 bacteriophage origin of replication; arrow indicates direction of (+) strand synthesis
    494..551     +  promoter       AmpR promoter (fragment): bla
    560..1375    -  CDS            KanR: aminoglycoside phosphotransferase; aph(3')-Ia; confers resistance to kanamycin in bacteria or G418 (Geneticin®) in eukaryotes
   1497..2085    +  rep_origin     ori: high-copy-number ColE1/pMB1/pBR322/pUC origin of replication
   2271..2413    -  misc_feature   bom: basis of mobility region from pBR322
   2515..2706    -  CDS            rop: Rop protein, which maintains plasmids at low copy number; rop
   2723..3103    +  CDS            YPB1_ECOLX: Protein predicted: Swiss-Prot protein existence level 4. From Escherichia coli.
   3175..3466    -  CDS            TcR (fragment): tetracycline efflux protein; tet; confers resistance to tetracycline
   3481..3502    -  protein_bind   CAP binding site: CAP binding activates transcription in the presence of cAMP. E. coli catabolite activator protein
   3515..4597    -  CDS            lacI: lac repressor; lacI; The lac repressor binds to the lac operator to inhibit transcription in E. coli. This inhibition can be relieved by adding lactose or isopropyl-β-D-thiogalactopyranoside (IPTG).
   4598..4675    -  promoter       lacI promoter: lacI
   4683..4962    -  CDS            TcR (fragment): tetracycline efflux protein; tet; confers resistance to tetracycline
   4984..5002    +  promoter       T7 promoter: promoter for bacteriophage T7 RNA polymerase
   5003..5027    +  protein_bind   lac operator: The lac repressor binds to the lac operator to inhibit transcription in E. coli. This inhibition can be relieved by adding lactose or isopropyl-β-D-thiogalactopyranoside (IPTG). lac repressor encoded by lacI
   5042..5064    +  RBS            RBS: efficient ribosome binding site from bacteriophage T7 gene 10 (Olins and Rangwala, 1989)
   5077..5094    +  CDS            7xHis (fragment): 6xHis affinity tag
   5095..5748    +  CDS            GST26_SCHJA: Experimental evidence at protein level: Swiss-Prot protein existence level 1. GST isoenzymes appear to play a central role in the parasite detoxification system. Other functions are also suspected including a role in increasing the solubility of haematin in the parasite gut. From Schistosoma japonicum (Blood fluke).
   5791..7149    +  CDS            ZRANB1 (fragment): ZRAN1_BOVIN - Experimental evidence at protein level: Swiss-Prot protein existence level 1. Specifically hydrolyzes 'Lys-29'-linked and 'Lys-33'-linked diubiquitin. Also cleaves 'Lys-63'-linked chains, but with 40-fold less efficiency compared to 'Lys-29'-linked ones. Positive regulator of the Wnt signaling pathway that deubiquitinates APC protein, a negative regulator of Wnt-mediated transcription. Plays a role in the regulation of cell morphology and cytoskeletal organization. Required in the stress fiber dynamics and cell migration. May also modulate TNF-alpha signaling (By similarity). Fro
   7173..7190    +  CDS            9xHis (fragment): 9xHis affinity tag
   7200..7249    +  CDS            SET1 (fragment): solubility-enhancement tag derived from T7 phage gene 10B
   7257..7304    +  terminator     T7 terminator: transcription terminator for bacteriophage T7 RNA polymerase
>Addgene plasmid #61590 | pOPINK-TRABID (OTU+AnkUBD, aa 245-697) | depositor full sequence | sequence record 100373 | pOPINK-TRABID (OTU+AnkUBD, aa 245-697) sequence 7329 bps
TGGCGAATGGG
[124 nt withheld, positions 12-135]
C
[91 nt withheld, positions 137-227]
A
[49 nt withheld, positions 229-277]
CCTTTGACGTTGGAGTCCACGTTCTTT
[37 nt withheld, positions 305-341]
ACCCTATCTCGGTCTATTCTTTTGATTTATAAGGGATTTTGCCGATTTCGGCCTATTGGTTAAAAAATGA
GCTGATTTAACAAAAATTTAACGCGAATTTTAACAAAATATTAACGTTTACAATTTCAGGTGGCACTTTT
CGGGGAAATGTGCGCGGAACCCCTATTTGTTTATTTTTCTAAATACATTCAAATATGTATCCGCTCATGA
ATTAATTCTTAGAAAAACTCATCGAGCATCAAATGAAACTGCAATTTATTCATATCAGGATTATCAATAC
CATATTTTTGAAAAAGCCGTTTCTGTAATGAAGGAGAAAACTCACCGAGGCAGTTCCATAGGATGGCAAG
ATCCTGGTATCGGTCTGCGATTCCGACTCGTCCAACATCAATACAACCTATTAATTTCCCCTCGTCAAAA
ATAAGGTTATCAAGTGAGAAATCACCATGAGTGACGACTGAATCCGGTGAGAATGGCAAAAGTTTATGCA
TTTCTTTCCAGACTTGTTCAACAGGCCAGCCATTACGCTCGTCATCAAAATCACTCGCATCAACCAAACC
GTTATTCATTCGTGATTGCGCCTGAGCGAGACGAAATACGCGATCGCTGTTAAAAGGACAATTACAAACA
GGAATCGAATGCAACCGGCGCAGGAACACTGCCAGCGCATCAACAATATTTTCACCTGAATCAGGATATT
CTTCTAATACCTGGAATGCTGTTTTCCCGGGGATCGCAGTGGTGAGTAACCATGCATCATCAGGAGTACG
GATAAAATGCTTGATGGTCGGAAGAGGCATAAATTCCGTCAGCCAGTTTAGTCTGACCATCTCATCTGTA
ACATCATTGGCAACGCTACCTTTGCCATGTTTCAGAAACAACTCTGGCGCATCGGGCTTCCCATACAATC
GATAGATTGTCGCACCTGATTGCCCGACATTATCGCGAGCCCATTTATACCCATATAAATCAGCATCCAT
GTTGGAATTTAATCGCGGCCTAGAGCAAGACGTTTCCCGTTGAATATGGCTCATAACACCCCTTGTATTA
CTGTTTATGTAAGCAGACAGTTTTATTGTTCATGACCAAAATCCCTTAACGTGAGTTTTCGTTCCACTGA
GCGTCAGACCCCGTAGAAAAGATCAAAGGATCTTCTTGAGATCCTTTTTTTCTGCGCGTAATCTGCTGCT
TGCAAACAAAAAAACCACCGCTACCAGCGGTGGTTTGTTTGCCGGATCAAGAGCTACCAACTCTTTTTCC
GAAGGTAACTGGCTTCAGCAGAGCGCAGATACCAAATACTGTCCTTCTAGTGTAGCCGTAGTTAGGCCAC
CACTTCAAGAACTCTGTAGCACCGCCTACATACCTCGCTCTGCTAATCCTGTTACCAGTGGCTGCTGCCA
GTGGCGATAAGTCGTGTCTTACCGGGTTGGACTCAAGACGATAGTTACCGGATAAGGCGCAGCGGTCGGG
CTGAACGGGGGGTTCGTGCACACAGCCCAGCTTGGAGCGAACGACCTACACCGAACTGAGATACCTACAG
CGTGAGCTATGAGAAAGCGCCACGCTTCCCGAAGGGAGAAAGGCGGACAGGTATCCGGTAAGCGGCAGGG
TCGGAACAGGAGAGCGCACGAGGGAGCTTCCAGGGGGAAACGCCTGGTATCTTTATAGTCCTGTCGGGTT
TCGCCACCTCTGACTTGAGCGTCGATTTTTGTGATGCTCGTCAGGGGGGCGGAGCCTATGGAAAAACGCC
AGCAACGCGGCCTTTTTACGGTTCCTGGCCTTTTGCTGGCCTTTTGCTCACATGTTCTTTCCTGCGTTAT
CCCCTGATTCTGTGGATAACCGTATTACCGCCTTTGAGTGAGCTGATACCGCTCGCCGCAGCCGAACGAC
CGAGCGCAGCGAGTCAGTGAGCGAGGAAGCGGAAGAGCGCCTGATGCGGTATTTTCTCCTTACGCATCTG
TGCGGTATTTCACACCGCATATATGGTGCACTCTCAGTACAATCTGCTCTGATGCCGCATAGTTAAGCCA
GTATACACTCCGCTATCGCTACGTGACTGGGTCATGGCTGCGCCCCGACACCCGCCAACACCCGCTGACG
CGCCCTGACGGGCTTGTCTGCTCCCGGCATCCGCTTACAGACAAGCTGTGACCGTCTCCGGGAGCTGCAT
GTGTCAGAGGTTTTCACCGTCATCACCGAAACGCGCGAGGCAGCTGCGGTAAAGCTCATCAGCGTGGTCG
TGAAGCGATTCACAGATGTCTGCCTGTTCATCCGCGTCCAGCTCGTTGAGTTTCTCCAGAAGCGTTAATG
TCTGGCTTCTGATAAAGCGGGCCATGTTAAGGGCGGTTTTTTCCTGTTTGGTCACTGATGCCTCCGTGTA
AGGGGGATTTCTGTTCATGGGGGTAATGATACCGATGAAACGAGAGAGGATGCTCACGATACGGGTTACT
GATGATGAACATGCCCGGTTACTGGAACGTTGTGAGGGTAAACAACTGGCGGTATGGATGCGGCGGGACC
AGAGAAAAATCACTCAGGGTCAATGCCAGCGCTTCGTTAATACAGATGTAGGTGTTCCACAGGGTAGCCA
GCAGCATCCTGCGATGCAGATCCGGAACATAATGGTGCAGGGCGCTGACTTCCGCGTTTCCAGACTTTAC
GAAACACGGAAACCGAAGACCATTCATGTTGTTGCTCAGGTCGCAGACGTTTTGCAGCAGCAGTCGCTTC
ACGTTCGCTCGCGTATCGGTGATTCATTCTGCTAACCAGTAAGGCAACCCCGCCAGCCTAGCCGGGTCCT
CAACGACAGGAGCACGATCATGCGCACCCGTGGGGCCGCCATGCCGGCGATAATGGCCTGCTTCTCGCCG
AAACGTTTGGTGGCGGGACCAGTGACGAAGGCTTGAGCGAGGGCGTGCAAGATTCCGAATACCGCAAGCG
ACAGGCCGATCATCGTCGCGCTCCAGCGAAAGCGGTCCTCGCCGAAAATGACCCAGAGCGCTGCCGGCAC
CTGTCCTACGAGTTGCATGATAAAGAAGACAGTCATAAGTGCGGCGACGATAGTCATGCCCCGCGCCCAC
CGGAAGGAGCTGACTGGGTTGAAGGCTCTCAAGGGCATCGGTCGAGATCCCGGTGCCTAATGAGTGAGCT
AACTTACATTAATTGCGTTGCGCTCACTGCCCGCTTTCCAGTCGGGAAACCTGTCGTGCCAGCTGCATTA
ATGAATCGGCCAACGCGCGGGGAGAGGCGGTTTGCGTATTGGGCGCCAGGGTGGTTTTTCTTTTCACCAG
TGAGACGGGCAACAGCTGATTGCCCTTCACCGCCTGGCCCTGAGAGAGTTGCAGCAAGCGGTCCACGCTG
GTTTGCCCCAGCAGGCGAAAATCCTGTTTGATGGTGGTTAACGGCGGGATATAACATGAGCTGTCTTCGG
TATCGTCGTATCCCACTACCGAGATATCCGCACCAACGCGCAGCCCGGACTCGGTAATGGCGCGCATTGC
GCCCAGCGCCATCTGATCGTTGGCAACCAGCATCGCAGTGGGAACGATGCCCTCATTCAGCATTTGCATG
GTTTGTTGAAAACCGGACATGGCACTCCAGTCGCCTTCCCGTTCCGCTATCGGCTGAATTTGATTGCGAG
TGAGATATTTATGCCAGCCAGCCAGACGCAGACGCGCCGAGACAGAACTTAATGGGCCCGCTAACAGCGC
GATTTGCTGGTGACCCAATGCGACCAGATGCTCCACGCCCAGTCGCGTACCGTCTTCATGGGAGAAAATA
ATACTGTTGATGGGTGTCTGGTCAGAGACATCAAGAAATAACGCCGGAACATTAGTGCAGGCAGCTTCCA
CAGCAATGGCATCCTGGTCATCCAGCGGATAGTTAATGATCAGCCCACTGACGCGTTGCGCGAGAAGATT
GTGCACCGCCGCTTTACAGGCTTCGACGCCGCTTCGTTCTACCATCGACACCACCACGCTGGCACCCAGT
TGATCGGCGCGAGATTTAATCGCCGCGACAATTTGCGACGGCGCGTGCAGGGCCAGACTGGAGGTGGCAA
CGCCAATCAGCAACGACTGTTTGCCCGCCAGTTGTTGTGCCACGCGGTTGGGAATGTAATTCAGCTCCGC
CATCGCCGCTTCCACTTTTTCCCGCGTTTTCGCAGAAACGTGGCTGGCCTGGTTCACCACGCGGGAAACG
GTCTGATAAGAGACACCGGCATACTCTGCGACATCGTATAACGTTACTGGTTTCACATTCACCACCCTGA
ATTGACTCTCTTCCGGGCGCTATCATGCCATACCGCGAAAGGTTTTGCGCCATTCGATGGTGTCCGGGAT
CTCGACGCTCTCCCTTATGCGACTCCTGCATTAGGAAGCAGCCCAGTAGTAGGTTGAGGCCGTTGAGCAC
CGCCGCCGCAAGGAATGGTGCATGCAAGGAGATGGCGCCCAACAGTCCCCCGGCCACGGGGCCTGCCACC
ATACCCACGCCGAAACAAGCGCTCATGAGCCCGAAGTGGCGAGCCCGATCTTCCCCATCGGTGATGTCGG
CGATATAGGCGCCAGCAACCGCACCTGTGGCGCCGGTGATGCCGGCCACGATGCGTCCGGCGTAGAGGAT
CGAGATCTCGATCCCGCGAAATTAATACGACTCACTATAGGGGAATTGTGAGCGGATAACAATTCCCCTC
TAGAAATAATTTTGTTTAACTTTAAGAAGGAGATATACCATGGCACATCACCATCACCATCACATGTCCC
CTATACTAGGTTATTGGAAAATTAAGGGCCTTGTGCAACCCACTCGACTTCTTTTGGAATATCTTGAAGA
AAAATATGAAGAGCATTTGTATGAGCGCGATGAAGGTGATAAATGGCGAAACAAAAAGTTTGAATTGGGT
TTGGAGTTTCCCAATCTTCCTTATTATATTGATGGTGATGTTAAATTAACACAGTCTATGGCCATCATAC
GTTATATAGCTGACAAGCACAACATGTTGGGTGGTTGTCCAAAAGAGCGTGCAGAGATTTCAATGCTTGA
AGGAGCGGTTTTGGATATTAGATACGGTGTTTCGAGAATTGCATATAGTAAAGACTTTGAAACTCTCAAA
GTTGATTTTCTTAGCAAGCTACCTGAAATGCTGAAAATGTTCGAAGATCGTTTATGTCATAAAACATATT
TAAATGGTGATCATGTAACCCATCCTGACTTCATGTTGTATGACGCTCTTGATGTTGTTTTATACATGGA
CCCAATGTGCCTGGATGCGTTCCCAAAATTAGTTTGTTTTAAAAAACGTATTGAAGCTATCCCACAAATT
GATAAGTACTTGAAATCCAGCAAGTATATAGCATGGCCTTTGCAGGGCTGGCAAGCCACGTTTGGTGGTG
GCGACCATCCTCCAAAATCGGATCTGAGCAGCGGTCTGGAAGTTCTGTTTCAGGGCCCGCTTGAAGTAGA
CTTTAAAAAACTAAAGCAAATTAAAAACAGGATGAAAAAGACTGATTGGCTCTTCCTCAATGCTTGTGTG
GGGGTTGTAGAAGGTGATTTAGCTGCCATAGAAGCATACAAGTCATCAGGAGGAGACATTGCACGTCAGC
TCACCGCAGATGAAGTACGCTTGCTGAATCGTCCTTCTGCCTTTGATGTTGGCTATACTCTTGTACACTT
GGCTATACGTTTTCAGAGGCAGGATATGCTAGCAATATTGCTTACAGAGGTGTCTCAACAAGCAGCAAAG
TGTATTCCAGCAATGGTGTGTCCTGAACTGACAGAACAAATCCGGAGAGAGATAGCTGCCTCTCTTCATC
AGAGAAAGGGGGATTTTGCTTGCTATTTTCTGACTGACCTTGTAACATTTACATTGCCAGCAGATATTGA
AGATTTGCCCCCAACAGTCCAAGAAAAATTATTTGATGAGGTGCTTGATAGAGACGTTCAAAAAGAATTA
GAAGAAGAATCTCCAATTATTAACTGGTCCTTGGAATTGGCTACACGTTTGGACAGTCGACTGTATGCAC
TTTGGAACCGGACTGCAGGAGACTGCCTACTTGATTCAGTTCTACAAGCTACCTGGGGCATCTATGACAA
GGACTCAGTGCTTCGGAAAGCCCTGCATGACAGCCTGCATGACTGTTCACATTGGTTTTACACACGCTGG
AAAGATTGGGAATCATGGTATTCTCAGAGCTTTGGTTTACATTTTTCCTTGAGAGAAGAACAGTGGCAAG
AAGACTGGGCATTTATACTCTCTCTTGCTAGTCAGCCTGGAGCAAGCTTGGAGCAGACGCACATTTTTGT
ACTGGCACATATTCTTAGACGACCAATTATAGTTTATGGAGTAAAATATTACAAGAGTTTCCGGGGAGAA
ACTTTAGGATATACTCGGTTTCAAGGTGTTTATCTGCCTTTGTTGTGGGAACAGAGTTTTTGTTGGAAAA
GTCCGATTGCTCTGGGTTATACGAGGGGCCACTTCTCTGCTTTGGTTGCCATGGAAAATGATGGCTATGG
CAACCGAGGTGCTGGTGCTAATCTCAATACCGATGATGATGTCACCATCACATTTTTGCCTCTGGTTGAC
AGTGAAAGGAAGCTACTCCATGTGCACTTCCTTTCTGCTCAGGAGCTAGGTAATGAGGAACAGCAAGAAA
AACTGCTCAGGGAGTGGCTGGACTGCTGTGTGACGGAGGGGGGAGTTCTGGTTGCCATGCAGAAGAGTTC
TCGGCGGCGAAATCACCCCCTGGTCACTCAGATGGTAGAAAAATGGCTTGACCGCTACCGACAGATCCGG
CCGTGTACATCCCTGTCTTAAAGCTTTCTAGACCATTTAAACACCACCACCACCACCACTGAGATCCGGC
TGCTAACAAAGCCCGAAAGGAAGCTGAGTTGGCTGCTGCCACCGCTGAGCAATAACTAGCATAACCCCTT
GGGGCCTCTAAACGGGTCTTGAGGGGTTTTTTGCTGAAAGGAGGAACTATATCCGGAT
