>Addgene plasmid #61590 | pOPINK-TRABID (OTU+AnkUBD, aa 245-697) | addgene partial sequence | sequence record 101852 | T7 5'-TAATACGACTCACTATAGGG-3'
CTTTAAGAAGGAGATATACCATGGCACATCACCATCACCATCACATGTCCCCTATACTAGGTTATTGGAA
AATTAAGGGCCTTGTGCAACCCACTCGACTTCTTTTGGAATATCTTGAAGAAAAATATGAAGAGCATTTG
TATGAGCGCGATGAAGGTGATAAATGGCGAAACAAAAAGTTTGAATTGGGTTTGGAGTTTCCCAATCTTC
CTTATTATATTGATGGTGATGTTAAATTAACACAGTCTATGGCCATCATACGTTATATAGCTGACAAGCA
CAACATGTTGGGTGGTTGTCCAAAAGAGCGTGCAGAGATTTCAATGCTTGAAGGAGCGGTTTTGGATATT
AGATACGGTGTTTCGAGAATTGCATATAGTAAAGACTTTGAAACTCTCAAAGTTGATTTTCTTAGCAAGC
TACCTGAAATGCTGAAAATGTTCGAAGATCGTTTATGTCATAAAACATATTTAAATGGTGATCATGTAAC
CCATCCTGACTTCATGTTGTATGACGCTCTTGATGTTGTTTTATACATGGACCCAATGTGCCTGGATGCG
TTCCCAAAATTAGTTTGTTTTAAAAAACGTATTGAAGCTATCCCACAAATTGATAAGTACTTGAAATCCA
GCAAGTATATAGCATGGCCTTTGCAGGGCTGGCAAGCCACGTTTGGTGGTGGCGACCATCCTCCAAAATC
GGATCTGAGCAGCGGTCTGGAAGTTCTGTTTCAGGGCCCGCTTGAAGTAGAC
