>Addgene plasmid #61590 | pOPINK-TRABID (OTU+AnkUBD, aa 245-697) | addgene partial sequence | sequence record 101853 | T7term 5'-GCTAGTTATTGCTCAGCGG-3'
TTTTACACACGCTGGAAAGATTGGGAATCATGGTATTCTCAGAGCTTTGGTTTACATTTTTCCTTGAGAG
AAGAACAGTGGCAAGAAGACTGGGCATTTATACTCTCTCTTGCTAGTCAGCCTGGAGCAAGCTTGGAGCA
GACGCACATTTTTGTACTGGCACATATTCTTAGACGACCAATTATAGTTTATGGAGTAAAATATTACAAG
AGTTTCCGGGGAGAAACTTTAGGATATACTCGGTTTCAAGGTGTTTATCTGCCTTTGTTGTGGGAACAGA
GTTTTTGTTGGAAAAGTCCGATTGCTCTGGGTTATACGAGGGGCCACTTCTCTGCTTTGGTTGCCATGGA
AAATGATGGCTATGGCAACCGAGGTGCTGGTGCTAATCTCAATACCGATGATGATGTCACCATCACATTT
TTGCCTCTGGTTGACAGTGAAAGGAAGCTACTCCATGTGCACTTCCTTTCTGCTCAGGAGCTAGGTAATG
AGGAACAGCAAGAAAAACTGCTCAGGGAGTGGCTGGACTGCTGTGTGACGGAGGGGGGAGTTCTGGTTGC
CATGCAGAAGAGTTCTCGGCGGCGAAATCACCCCCTGGTCACTCAGATGGTAGAAAAATGGCTTGACCGC
TACCGACAGATCCGGCCGTGTACATCCCTGTCTTAAAGCTTTCTAGACCATTTAAACACCACCACCACCA
CCACTGAGATCCGGCTGC
